Addgene plasmid #212525: pTwist-SARS-CoV-2 Spike-deltaC18 H146Q
Purpose: Encodes SARS-CoV-2 spike H146Q for pseudovirus production
Depositing lab: Alejandro Balazs. Depositing organization: Massachusetts General Hospital. Publication: Ongoing evolution of SARS-CoV-2 drives escape from mRNA vaccine-induced humoral immunity. Roederer AL, Cao Y, Denis KS, Sheehan ML, Li CJ, Lam EC, Gregory DJ, Poznansky MC, Iafrate AJ, Canaday DH, Gravenstein S, Garcia-Beltran WF, Balazs AB. medRxiv [Preprint]. 2024 Mar 7:2024.03.05.24303815. doi: 10.1101/2024.03.05.24303815. PubMed 38496628.
Backbone
  Vector backbone: pTwist-CMV-BetaGlobin-WPRE-Neo
  Backbone manufacturer: Twist
  Vector type: Mammalian Expression
Growth in bacteria
  Bacterial resistance: Ampicillin, 100 μg/mL
  Growth temperature: 37°C
  Growth strain: DH5alpha
  Copy number: High Copy
Gene/Insert
  Gene/Insert name: SARS-CoV-2 Spike H146Q
  Species: Severe acute respiratory syndrome coronavirus 2
  Mutation: H146Q
  Entrez Gene: S (a.k.a. GU280_gp02, spike glycoprotein)
  Promoter: CAG
  Cloning method: Ligation Independent Cloning
Terms and licenses: Academic/Nonprofit Terms; Industry Terms: Not Available to Industry
Depositor comments: Please visit https://www.medrxiv.org/content/10.1101/2024.03.05.24303815v1 for medRxiv preprint.
How to cite: pTwist-SARS-CoV-2 Spike-deltaC18 H146Q was a gift from Alejandro Balazs (Addgene plasmid # 212525 ; http://n2t.net/addgene:212525 ; RRID:Addgene_212525)
