[The description below was written by a language model from this plasmid's Addgene catalogue record and pLannotate feature annotations shown in this document.]
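Description:
pTwist-SARS-CoV-2 Spike-deltaC18 H146Q is a mammalian expression plasmid built on the Twist pTwist-CMV-BetaGlobin-WPRE-Neo backbone. It encodes the SARS-CoV-2 spike glycoprotein carrying the single H146Q substitution. As the name indicates, the spike also has an 18-residue C-terminal truncation, a modification commonly used to improve spike incorporation into pseudotyped particles. The annotated full sequence is about 10.5 kb. It is propagated in E. coli at high copy from a ColE1/pUC-type origin with ampicillin selection through the β-lactamase gene.

The spike open reading frame lies downstream of a CMV enhancer, CMV promoter elements and a truncated human β-globin intron, which promotes efficient processing and expression of the transcript. The catalogue lists the promoter as CAG, but the feature table and the backbone name point to a CMV enhancer/promoter with a β-globin intron, so the two sources do not fully agree. The coding sequence is followed by a WPRE, which enhances transcript stability and export, and by an SV40 polyadenylation signal. A separate cassette with an SV40 early promoter, the neo gene and a bGH poly(A) signal allows G418 selection in mammalian cells. The backbone also contains β-globin insulator fragments, T7 and rrnG terminators and an upstream synthetic poly(A) signal, which help isolate the expression units from read-through transcription.

The stated purpose is pseudovirus production: the plasmid supplies the mutant spike as the envelope protein in transfected producer cells. It was deposited with a study of how ongoing SARS-CoV-2 evolution drives escape from mRNA vaccine-induced humoral immunity, where such single-mutation spikes let the contribution of individual substitutions be assessed.
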