Features (pLannotate 1.2.2; 21 found; start..end, strand, type, name):
      2..3766    +  CDS            S: SPIKE_SARS2 - Experimental evidence at protein level: Swiss-Prot protein existence level 1. [Spike glycoprotein]: May down-regulate host tetherin (BST2) by lysosomal degradation, thereby counteracting its antiviral activity. From Severe acute respiratory syndrome coronavirus 2 (2019-nCoV) (SARS-CoV-2).
   3840..4428    +  misc_feature   WPRE: woodchuck hepatitis virus posttranscriptional regulatory element
   4481..4602    -  polyA_signal   SV40 poly(A) signal: SV40 polyadenylation signal
   4625..4694    -  CDS            large T antigen (fragment): large T antigen from SV40 (simian virus 40)
   4717..4763    +  terminator     T7 terminator: transcription terminator for bacteriophage T7 RNA polymerase
   4793..4929    +  terminator     rrnG terminator: transcription terminator from the E. coli ribosomal RNA rrnG operon (Albrechtsen et al., 1991)
   4974..5045    +  misc_feature   3' β-globin insulator: insulator downstream of the human β-globin locus (Farrell et al., 2002)
   5090..5286    +  promoter       SV40 promoter: SV40 early promoter
   5300..6091    +  CDS            neo: KKA2_KLEPN - Also known as kan, nptII. Experimental evidence at protein level: Swiss-Prot protein existence level 1. Resistance to kanamycin, neomycin, paromomycin, ribostamycin, butirosin and gentamicin B. From Klebsiella pneumoniae.
   6105..6329    +  polyA_signal   bGH poly(A) signal: bovine growth hormone polyadenylation signal
   6525..7113    -  rep_origin     ori: high-copy-number ColE1/pMB1/pBR322/pUC origin of replication
   7285..7349    -  CDS            bla(M) (fragment): β-lactamase lacking the signal sequence; bla(M); allows cytosolic expression of β-lactamase
   7859..8719    +  CDS            AmpR: β-lactamase; bla; confers resistance to ampicillin, carbenicillin, and related antibiotics
   8732..8868    +  terminator     rrnG terminator: transcription terminator from the E. coli ribosomal RNA rrnG operon (Albrechtsen et al., 1991)
   9020..9091    +  misc_feature   5' β-globin insulator: insulator upstream of the human β-globin locus (Farrell et al., 2002)
   9096..9142    -  terminator     T7 terminator: transcription terminator for bacteriophage T7 RNA polymerase
   9160..9208    -  polyA_signal   poly(A) signal: synthetic polyadenylation signal
   9289..9592    +  enhancer       CMV enhancer: human cytomegalovirus immediate early enhancer
   9665..9682    -  promoter       CMV promoter (fragment): human cytomegalovirus (CMV) immediate early promoter
   9745..9796    +  promoter       CMVd2 promoter: truncated human cytomegalovirus (CMV) immediate early promoter that yields moderately reduced expression relative to the full-length promoter
   9930..10405   +  intron         β-globin intron: internally truncated intron from human β-globin
>Addgene plasmid #212525 | pTwist-SARS-CoV-2 Spike-deltaC18 H146Q | addgene full sequence | sequence record 431552 | Addgene NGS Result
CATGTTTGTGTTCCTCGTTCTCCTGCCCCTCGTTTCTTCCCAATGCGTGAACCTCACAACTAGAACGCAG
CTCCCACCCGCTTACACGAACTCTTTTACTCGTGGAGTATACTATCCCGATAAAGTCTTTAGGTCCAGTG
TCCTTCATTCTACTCAAGACCTTTTCCTGCCATTCTTCTCAAATGTCACCTGGTTCCATGCTATCCACGT
TTCTGGCACCAACGGAACTAAACGATTTGATAATCCCGTCTTGCCATTTAACGATGGCGTATACTTTGCC
TCAACGGAGAAGTCCAACATTATCCGGGGATGGATATTTGGCACCACCCTGGACTCCAAGACACAGTCTC
TCCTCATTGTGAACAACGCCACCAATGTCGTCATCAAAGTCTGTGAATTTCAATTTTGTAACGATCCCTT
TCTCGGGGTTTATTATCAGAAGAATAACAAGTCTTGGATGGAGTCAGAGTTCCGCGTTTACAGTTCCGCT
AACAACTGTACTTTTGAGTACGTTTCCCAACCATTTCTCATGGATCTTGAAGGGAAGCAAGGCAACTTCA
AGAATCTCCGCGAATTTGTGTTTAAGAATATAGACGGCTACTTCAAAATTTATAGCAAGCATACCCCGAT
AAATCTGGTTCGGGATCTCCCTCAAGGCTTCTCCGCGTTGGAACCCCTCGTGGACTTGCCGATTGGCATC
AACATCACCCGGTTCCAAACCCTTCTTGCCCTTCATCGAAGCTACCTCACGCCTGGCGACAGTAGTAGTG
GTTGGACAGCGGGCGCAGCAGCCTACTATGTGGGATATTTGCAACCACGCACCTTTCTTCTCAAATATAA
CGAAAACGGAACAATTACCGATGCCGTAGACTGTGCCCTCGATCCCCTGTCCGAAACTAAATGCACACTC
AAGTCCTTCACAGTTGAGAAAGGCATATACCAAACCAGTAACTTCCGCGTCCAACCCACCGAATCCATTG
TTCGATTCCCTAACATCACCAATTTGTGTCCTTTCGGTGAAGTATTTAATGCCACTCGATTTGCATCAGT
TTATGCCTGGAATCGCAAGCGAATATCAAATTGTGTTGCAGATTATAGTGTCCTGTATAATAGCGCATCA
TTCAGCACTTTTAAGTGTTATGGGGTCAGCCCTACGAAATTGAATGACTTGTGTTTTACCAACGTTTACG
CAGATTCTTTCGTCATACGCGGCGACGAAGTCCGACAGATTGCACCGGGGCAAACCGGAAAGATAGCAGA
CTATAATTATAAGTTGCCGGATGACTTCACCGGCTGCGTTATAGCATGGAACTCCAATAATCTCGATTCA
AAAGTCGGCGGCAACTATAATTATCTTTACCGCCTGTTTCGCAAGTCAAATCTGAAGCCCTTTGAACGTG
ACATCTCCACCGAAATTTATCAAGCTGGCAGCACCCCATGTAATGGAGTGGAAGGGTTTAACTGTTATTT
TCCCCTTCAATCATACGGATTTCAACCAACAAATGGGGTGGGCTATCAACCATATCGGGTGGTAGTCTTG
AGCTTTGAGCTGCTCCACGCACCGGCTACAGTTTGCGGACCGAAGAAAAGCACTAACCTGGTGAAGAATA
AATGTGTGAACTTCAACTTTAATGGGCTCACCGGAACAGGGGTGCTGACAGAATCAAACAAGAAATTTCT
CCCTTTTCAACAATTTGGTAGAGACATTGCCGATACCACAGATGCCGTCCGCGATCCGCAAACACTGGAA
ATCCTCGATATAACACCCTGTAGCTTCGGCGGGGTCAGCGTGATAACTCCCGGAACGAACACATCCAACC
AAGTGGCTGTCCTGTATCAAGATGTCAACTGTACCGAAGTCCCTGTGGCGATACACGCCGACCAACTGAC
ACCCACCTGGAGAGTCTACTCAACAGGTTCCAATGTCTTTCAAACTAGAGCGGGTTGTCTCATTGGCGCT
GAGCATGTCAATAATTCATACGAATGTGATATTCCTATTGGGGCAGGAATCTGTGCGTCTTATCAAACTC
AAACGAACTCACCACGGCGCGCTCGCTCAGTAGCCAGCCAGTCCATAATCGCCTATACCATGAGTCTCGG
GGCTGAGAACTCCGTGGCTTATTCAAACAATTCCATCGCAATCCCAACTAACTTTACCATTAGCGTTACC
ACGGAAATCTTGCCCGTCAGCATGACTAAGACGAGCGTAGACTGTACGATGTATATCTGTGGGGATTCCA
CCGAGTGTAGCAACCTCTTGCTTCAATACGGGTCTTTCTGTACTCAACTCAACCGAGCATTGACCGGAAT
TGCGGTCGAACAAGACAAGAATACCCAAGAGGTGTTCGCACAAGTAAAGCAAATATACAAAACGCCGCCA
ATCAAAGATTTTGGCGGGTTTAATTTTAGCCAAATACTGCCAGACCCATCTAAGCCTTCAAAACGCAGCT
TTATCGAGGATCTGCTGTTCAACAAAGTTACGTTGGCTGACGCGGGTTTCATTAAGCAGTATGGGGATTG
TTTGGGAGACATTGCGGCCCGCGACCTTATCTGTGCTCAAAAATTCAATGGGTTGACAGTTCTGCCCCCT
CTGCTCACTGATGAGATGATTGCACAGTATACATCAGCATTGTTGGCAGGAACCATTACATCCGGCTGGA
CTTTTGGCGCGGGTGCGGCCCTTCAAATACCTTTCGCTATGCAAATGGCTTACAGATTCAATGGGATTGG
TGTCACGCAAAATGTATTGTATGAAAATCAGAAGCTGATCGCTAATCAATTTAACAGCGCGATTGGCAAG
ATCCAAGATTCACTGTCAAGCACAGCGTCCGCCCTCGGCAAACTCCAAGATGTTGTGAATCAAAACGCCC
AGGCCCTGAATACCCTCGTGAAGCAACTGAGTTCTAACTTCGGCGCAATCTCCAGCGTCCTCAACGACAT
ATTGTCCAGACTTGATAAGGTGGAAGCCGAGGTGCAAATTGATCGGCTCATCACAGGCAGGCTCCAGTCA
CTCCAAACTTATGTGACACAACAGTTGATCCGGGCTGCTGAGATACGAGCAAGCGCCAACCTGGCCGCCA
CTAAAATGTCAGAGTGCGTGCTCGGGCAGTCCAAACGGGTTGACTTTTGTGGCAAGGGCTATCACTTGAT
GTCCTTCCCCCAATCCGCCCCACATGGAGTGGTCTTTCTCCACGTCACTTATGTCCCTGCTCAAGAGAAG
AACTTTACGACAGCTCCAGCAATCTGTCACGATGGCAAAGCGCACTTTCCCAGGGAAGGCGTTTTCGTCA
GTAATGGCACGCATTGGTTTGTGACCCAAAGGAATTTCTATGAACCCCAAATCATAACCACTGACAATAC
ATTTGTCTCAGGCAACTGTGATGTGGTCATTGGGATCGTGAACAACACGGTATATGATCCCCTGCAACCC
GAGTTGGATAGCTTCAAAGAGGAATTGGATAAATACTTTAAGAATCATACTTCACCCGATGTTGATCTCG
GGGACATATCAGGAATAAATGCAAGTGTCGTCAACATTCAGAAAGAGATTGATCGCCTTAATGAGGTCGC
CAAGAACTTGAATGAATCTTTGATCGACTTGCAAGAACTGGGCAAATACGAACAATATATTAAATGGCCC
TGGTACATTTGGTTGGGCTTTATCGCCGGACTTATAGCTATCGTTATGGTCACAATTATGTTGTGCTGTA
TGACTAGCTGTTGTTCCTGCTTGAAAGGATGTTGCAGTTGCGGATCTTGTTGTAAATAAAGGATCCTCTA
GAAGTTGTCTCCTCCTGCACTGACTGACTGATACAATCGATTTCTGGATCCGCAGGCCTAATCAACCTCT
GGATTACAAAATTTGTGAAAGATTGACTGGTATTCTTAACTATGTTGCTCCTTTTACGCTATGTGGATAC
GCTGCTTTAATGCCTTTGTATCATGCTATTGCTTCCCGTATGGCTTTCATTTTCTCCTCCTTGTATAAAT
CCTGGTTGCTGTCTCTTTATGAGGAGTTGTGGCCCGTTGTCAGGCAACGTGGCGTGGTGTGCACTGTGTT
TGCTGACGCAACCCCCACTGGTTGGGGCATTGCCACCACCTGTCAGCTCCTTTCCGGGACTTTCGCTTTC
CCCCTCCCTATTGCCACGGCGGAACTCATCGCCGCCTGCCTTGCCCGCTGCTGGACAGGGGCTCGGCTGT
TGGGCACTGACAATTCCGTGGTGTTGTCGGGGAAGCTGACGTCCTTTCCATGGCTGCTCGCCTGTGTTGC
CACCTGGATTCTGCGCGGGACGTCCTTCTGCTACGTCCCTTCGGCCCTCAATCCAGCGGACCTTCCTTCC
CGCGGCCTGCTGCCGGCTCTGCGGCCTCTTCCGCGTCTTCGCCTTCGCCCTCAGACGAGTCGGATCTCCC
TTTGGGCCGCCTCCCCGCCTGTCTAGCTTGACTGACTGAGATACAGCGTACCTTCAGCTCACAGACATGA
TAAGATACATTGATGAGTTTGGACAAACCACAACTAGAATGCAGTGAAAAAAATGCTTTATTTGTGAAAT
TTGTGATGCTATTGCTTTATTTGTAACCATTATAAGCTGCAATAAACAAGTTAACAACAACAATTGCATT
CATTTTATGTTTCAGGTTCAGGGGGAGGTGTGGGAGGTTTTTTAAAGCAAGTAAAACCTCTACAAATGTG
GTATTGGCCCATCTCTATCGGTATCGTAGCATAACCCCTTGGGGCCTCTAAACGGGTCTTGAGGGGTTTT
TTGTGCCCCTCGGGCCGGATTGCTATCTACCGGCATTGGCGCAGAAAAAAATGCCTGATGCGACGCTGCG
CGTCTTATACTCCCACATATGCCAGATTCAGCAACGGATACGGCTTCCCCAACTTGCCCACTTCCATACG
TGTCCTCCTTACCAGAAATTTATCCTTAAGGTCGTCAGCTATCCTGCAGGCGATCTCTCGATTTCGATCA
AGACATTCCTTTAATGGTCTTTTCTGGACACCACTAGGGGTCAGAAGTAGTTCATCAAACTTTCTTCCCT
CCCTAATCTCATTGGTTACCTTGGGCTATCGAAACTTAATTAAGCGATCTGCATCTCAATTAGTCAGCAA
CCATAGTCCCGCCCCTAACTCCGCCCATCCCGCCCCTAACTCCGCCCAGTTCCGCCCATTCTCCGCCCCA
TCGCTGACTAATTTTTTTTATTTATGCAGAGGCCGAGGCCGCCTCGGCCTCTGAGCTATTCCAGAAGTAG
TGAGGAGGCTTTTTTGGAGGCCTAGGCTTTTGCAAAGGAGGTAGCCAACATGATTGAACAAGATGGATTG
CACGCAGGTTCTCCCGCCGCTTGGGTGGAGAGGCTATTCGGCTATGACTGGGCACAACAGACAATCGGCT
GCTCTGATGCCGCCGTGTTCCGGCTGTCAGCGCAGGGGCGCCCGGTTCTTTTTGTCAAGACCGACCTGTC
CGGTGCCCTGAATGAACTCCAGGACGAGGCAGCGCGGCTATCGTGGCTGGCCACGACGGGCGTTCCTTGC
GCAGCTGTGCTCGACGTTGTCACTGAAGCGGGAAGGGACTGGCTGCTATTGGGCGAAGTGCCGGGGCAGG
ATCTCCTGTCATCTCACCTTGCTCCTGCCGAGAAAGTATCCATCATGGCTGATGCAATGCGGCGGCTGCA
TACGCTTGATCCGGCTACCTGCCCATTCGACCACCAAGCGAAACATCGCATCGAGCGAGCACGTACTCGG
ATGGAAGCCGGTCTTGTCGATCAGGATGATCTGGACGAAGAGCATCAGGGGCTCGCGCCAGCCGAACTGT
TCGCCAGGCTCAAGGCGCGGATGCCCGACGGCGAGGATCTCGTCGTGACCCACGGCGATGCCTGCTTGCC
GAATATCATGGTGGAAAATGGCCGCTTTTCTGGATTCATCGACTGTGGCCGGCTGGGTGTGGCGGACCGC
TATCAGGACATAGCGTTGGCTACCCGTGATATTGCTGAAGAGCTTGGCGGCGAATGGGCTGACCGCTTCC
TCGTGCTTTACGGTATCGCCGCTCCCGATTCGCAGCGCATCGCCTTCTATCGCCTTCTTGACGAGTTCTT
CTAGTATGTAAGCCCTGTGCCTTCTAGTTGCCAGCCATCTGTTGTTTGCCCCTCCCCCGTGCCTTCCTTG
ACCCTGGAAGGTGCCACTCCCACTGTCCTTTCCTAATAAAATGAGGAAATTGCATCGCATTGTCTGAGTA
GGTGTCATTCTATTCTGGGGGGTGGGGTGGGGCAGGACAGCAAGGGGGAGGATTGGGAAGACAATAGCAG
GCATGCTGGGGATGCGGTGGGCTCTATGGTTAATTAACCAGTCAAGTCAGCTACTTGGCGAGATCGACTT
GTCTGGGTTTCGACTACGCTCAGAATTGCGTCAGTCAAGTTCGATCTGGTCCTTGCTATTGCACCCGTTC
TCCGATTACGAGTTTCATTTAAATCATGTGAGCAAAAGGCCAGCAAAAGGCCAGGAACCGTAAAAAGGCC
GCGTTGCTGGCGTTTTTCCATAGGCTCCGCCCCCCTGACGAGCATCACAAAAATCGACGCTCAAGTCAGA
GGTGGCGAAACCCGACAGGACTATAAAGATACCAGGCGTTTCCCCCTGGAAGCTCCCTCGTGCGCTCTCC
TGTTCCGACCCTGCCGCTTACCGGATACCTGTCCGCCTTTCTCCCTTCGGGAAGCGTGGCGCTTTCTCAT
AGCTCACGCTGTAGGTATCTCAGTTCGGTGTAGGTCGTTCGCTCCAAGCTGGGCTGTGTGCACGAACCCC
CCGTTCAGCCCGACCGCTGCGCCTTATCCGGTAACTATCGTCTTGAGTCCAACCCGGTAAGACACGACTT
ATCGCCACTGGCAGCAGCCACTGGTAACAGGATTAGCAGAGCGAGGTATGTAGGCGGTGCTACAGAGTTC
TTGAAGTGGTGGCCTAACTACGGCTACACTAGAAGAACAGTATTTGGTATCTGCGCTCTGCTGAAGCCAG
TTACCTTCGGAAAAAGAGTTGGTAGCTCTTGATCCGGCAAACAAACCACCGCTGGTAGCGGTGGTTTTTT
TGTTTGCAAGCAGCAGATTACGCGCAGAAAAAAAGGATCTCAAGAAGATCCTTTGATCTTTTCTACGGGG
TCTGACGCTCAGTGGAACGAAAACTCACGTTAAGGGATTTTGGTCATGAGATTATCAAAAAGGATCTTCA
CCTAGATCCTTTTAAATTAAAAATGAAGTTTTAAATCAATCTAAAGTATATATGAGTAAACTTGGTCTGA
CAGTTACCAATGCTTAATCAGTGAGGCACCTATCTCAGCGATCTGTCTATTTCGTTCATCCATAGTTGCA
TTTAAATTTCCGAACTCTCCAAGGCCCTCGTCGGAAAATCTTCAAACCTTTCGTCCGATCCATCTTGCAG
GCTACCTCTCGAACGAACTATCGCAAGTCTCTTGGCCGGCCTTGCGCCTTGGCTATTGCTTGGCAGCGCC
TATCGCCAGGTATTACTCCAATCCCGAATATCCGAGATCGGGATCACCCGAGAGAAGTTCAACCTACATC
CTCAATCCCGATCTATCCGAGATCCGAGGAATATCGAAATCGGGGCGCGCCTGGTGTACCGAGAACGATC
CTCTCAGTGCGAGTCTCGACGATCCATATCGTTGCTTGGCAGTCAGCCAGTCGGAATCCAGCTTGGGACC
CAGGAAGTCCAATCGTCAGATATTGTACTCAAGCCTGGTCACGGCAGCGTACCGATCTGTTTAAACCTAG
ATATTGATAGTCTGATCGGTCAACGTATAATCGAGTCCTAGCTTTTGCAAACATCTATCAAGAGACAGGA
TCAGCAGGAGGCTTTCGCATGAGTATTCAACATTTCCGTGTCGCCCTTATTCCCTTTTTTGCGGCATTTT
GCCTTCCTGTTTTTGCTCACCCAGAAACGCTGGTGAAAGTAAAAGATGCTGAAGATCAGTTGGGTGCGCG
AGTGGGTTACATCGAACTGGATCTCAACAGCGGTAAGATCCTTGAGAGTTTTCGCCCCGAAGAACGCTTT
CCAATGATGAGCACTTTTAAAGTTCTGCTATGTGGCGCGGTATTATCCCGTATTGACGCCGGGCAAGAGC
AACTCGGTCGCCGCATACACTATTCTCAGAATGACTTGGTTGAGTATTCACCAGTCACAGAAAAGCATCT
TACGGATGGCATGACAGTAAGAGAATTATGCAGTGCTGCCATAACCATGAGTGATAACACTGCGGCCAAC
TTACTTCTGACAACGATTGGAGGACCGAAGGAGCTAACCGCTTTTTTGCACAACATGGGGGATCATGTAA
CTCGCCTTGATCGTTGGGAACCGGAGCTGAATGAAGCCATACCAAACGACGAGCGTGACACCACGATGCC
TGTAGCAATGGCAACAACCTTGCGTAAACTATTAACTGGCGAACTACTTACTCTAGCTTCCCGGCAACAG
TTGATAGACTGGATGGAGGCGGATAAAGTTGCAGGACCACTTCTGCGCTCGGCCCTTCCGGCTGGCTGGT
TTATTGCTGATAAATCTGGAGCCGGTGAGCGTGGGTCTCGCGGTATCATTGCAGCACTGGGGCCAGATGG
TAAGCCCTCCCGTATCGTAGTTATCTACACGACGGGGAGTCAGGCAACTATGGATGAACGAAATAGACAG
ATCGCTGAGATAGGTGCCTCACTGATTAAGCATTGGTAACCGATTCTAGGTGCATTGGCGCAGAAAAAAA
TGCCTGATGCGACGCTGCGCGTCTTATACTCCCACATATGCCAGATTCAGCAACGGATACGGCTTCCCCA
ACTTGCCCACTTCCATACGTGTCCTCCTTACCAGAAATTTATCCTTAAGATCCCGAATCGTTTAAACTCG
ACTCTGGCTCTATCGAATCTCCGTCGTTTCGAGCTTACGCGAACAGCCGTGGCGCTCATTTGCTCGTCGG
GCATCGAATCTCGTCAGCTATCGTCAGCTTACCTTTTTGGCAGCGATCGCGGCTCCCGACATCTTGGACC
ATTAGCTCCACAGGTATCTTCTTCCCTCTAGTGGTCATAACAGCAGCTTCAGCTACCTCTCAATTCAAAA
AACCCCTCAAGACCCGTTTAGAGGCCCCAAGGGGTTATGCTATCAATCGTTGCGTTACACACACAAAAAA
CCAACACACATCCATCTTCGATGGATAGCGATTTTATTATCTAACTGCTGATCGAGTGTAGCCAGATCTA
GTAATCAATTACGGGGTCATTAGTTCATAGCCCATATATGGAGTTCCGCGTTACATAACTTACGGTAAAT
GGCCCGCCTGGCTGACCGCCCAACGACCCCCGCCCATTGACGTCAATAATGACGTATGTTCCCATAGTAA
CGCCAATAGGGACTTTCCATTGACGTCAATGGGTGGAGTATTTACGGTAAACTGCCCACTTGGCAGTACA
TCAAGTGTATCATATGCCAAGTACGCCCCCTATTGACGTCAATGACGGTAAATGGCCCGCCTGGCATTAT
GCCCAGTACATGACCTTATGGGACTTTCCTACTTGGCAGTACATCTACGTATTAGTCATCGCTATTACCA
TGCTGATGCGGTTTTGGCAGTACATCAATGGGCGTGGATAGCGGTTTGACTCACGGGGATTTCCAAGTCT
CCACCCCATTGACGTCAATGGGAGTTTGTTTTGGCACCAAAATCAACGGGACTTTCCAAAATGTCGTAAC
AACTCCGCCCCATTGACGCAAATGGGCGGTAGGCGTGTACGGTGGGAGGTCTATATAAGCAGAGCTGGTT
TAGTGAACCGTCAGATCGCCTGGAGACGCCATCCACGCTGTTTTGACCTCCATAGAAGACACCGGGACCG
ATCCAGCCTCCCCTCGAAGCTTACATGTGGTACCGAGCTCGGATCCTGAGAACTTCAGGGTGAGTCTATG
GGACCCTTGATGTTTTCTTTCCCCTTCTTTTCTATGGTTAAGTTCATGTCATAGGAAGGGGAGAAGTAAC
AGGGTACACATATTGACCAAATCAGGGTAATTTTGCATTTGTAATTTTAAAAAATGCTTTCTTCTTTTAA
TATACTTTTTTGTTTATCTTATTTCTAATACTTTCCCTAATCTCTTTCTTTCAGGGCAATAATGATACAA
TGTATCATGCCTCTTTGCACCATTCTAAAGAATAACAGTGATAATTTCTGGGTTAAGGCAATAGCAATAT
TTCTGCATATAAATATTTCTGCATATAAATTGTAACTGATGTAAGAGGTTTCATATTGCTAATAGCAGCT
ACAATCCAGCTACCATTCTGCTTTTATTTTATGGTTGGGATAAGGCTGGATTATTCTGAGTCCAAGCTAG
GCCCTTTTGCTAATCATGTTCATACCTCTTATCTTCCTCCCACAGCTCCTGGGCAACGTGCTGGTCTGTG
TGCTGGCCCATCACTTTGGCAAAGGCGGCCGC
